Addgene plasmid #116404: pHAGE-GATA3-P408Afs*99
Purpose: Lentiviral expression of GATA3 P408Afs*99
Depositing lab: Gordon Mills & Kenneth Scott. Publication: Systematic Functional Annotation of Somatic Mutations in Cancer. Ng PK, Li J, Jeong KJ, Shao S, Chen H, Tsang YH, Sengupta S, Wang Z, Bhavana VH, Tran R, Soewito S, Minussi DC, Moreno D, Kong K, Dogruluk T, Lu H, Gao J, Tokheim C, Zhou DC, Johnson AM, Zeng J, Ip CKM, Ju Z, Wester M, Yu S, Li Y, Vellano CP, Schultz N, Karchin R, Ding L, Lu Y, Cheung LWT, Chen K, Shaw KR, Meric-Bernstam F, Scott KL, Yi S, Sahni N, Liang H, Mills GB. Cancer Cell. 2018 Mar 12;33(3):450-462.e10. doi: 10.1016/j.ccell.2018.01.021. PubMed 29533785.
Backbone
  Vector backbone: pHAGE
  Vector type: Lentiviral
Growth in bacteria
  Bacterial resistance: Ampicillin, 100 μg/mL
  Growth temperature: 37°C
  Growth strain: Stbl3
  Copy number: High Copy
Gene/Insert
  Gene/Insert name: GATA3
  Species: H. sapiens (human)
  Mutation: P408Afs*99
  Entrez Gene: GATA3 (a.k.a. HDR, HDRS)
  Cloning method: Gateway Cloning
Terms and licenses: Academic/Nonprofit Terms; Industry Terms: Not Available to Industry
How to cite: pHAGE-GATA3-P408Afs*99 was a gift from Gordon Mills & Kenneth Scott (Addgene plasmid # 116404)
