[The description below was written by a language model from this plasmid's Addgene catalogue record.]
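Description:
pHAGE-GATA3-P408Afs*99 is a lentiviral expression plasmid built on the pHAGE backbone and carrying a mutant allele of human GATA3, the gene for a zinc-finger transcription factor. It is maintained in bacteria as a high-copy plasmid under ampicillin selection, and the record lists a recombination-deficient strain as the propagation host, a common choice for lentiviral vectors because their repeated long terminal repeat sequences are prone to rearrangement. As a lentiviral transfer vector, it would be expected to supply the viral genome that is packaged into particles and integrated into target mammalian cells for stable expression. However, no feature table accompanies this entry, so the specific viral elements, the promoter driving the insert, any mammalian selection marker or reporter, and any epitope tags are not stated.

The insert was introduced by Gateway recombination cloning, which implies that the open reading frame was transferred from an entry clone into a pHAGE destination vector. The P408Afs*99 designation describes a frameshift: proline 408 is changed to alanine, and the reading frame shifts from that point, running through altered sequence until a stop codon is reached at the 99th codon of the new frame. The encoded protein therefore keeps the native GATA3 sequence up to residue 407 and ends in a novel C-terminal tail.

The construct comes from a large-scale effort to functionally annotate somatic mutations found in cancer. Its stated purpose is lentiviral expression of this GATA3 variant, presumably so that its effects in cells can be compared with those of wild-type GATA3 or other alleles.
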