>Addgene plasmid #116404 | pHAGE-GATA3-P408Afs*99 | depositor partial sequence | sequence record 219278 | insert
ATGGAGGTGACGGCGGACCAGCCGCGCTGGGTGAGCCACCACCACCCCGCCGTGCTCAACGGGCAGCACC
CGGACACGCACCACCCGGGCCTCAGCCACTCCTACATGGACGCGGCGCAGTACCCGCTGCCGGAGGAGGT
GGATGTGCTTTTTAACATCGACGGTCAAGGCAACCACGTCCCGCCCTACTACGGAAACTCGGTCAGGGCC
ACGGTGCAGAGGTACCCTCCGACCCACCACGGGAGCCAGGTGTGCCGCCCGCCTCTGCTTCATGGATCCC
TACCCTGGCTGGACGGCGGCAAAGCCCTGGGCAGCCACCACACCGCCTCCCCCTGGAATCTCAGCCCCTT
CTCCAAGACGTCCATCCACCACGGCTCCCCGGGGCCCCTCTCCGTCTACCCCCCGGCCTCGTCCTCCTCC
TTGTCGGGGGGCCACGCCAGCCCGCACCTCTTCACCTTCCCGCCCACCCCGCCGAAGGACGTCTCCCCGG
ACCCATCGCTGTCCACCCCAGGCTCGGCCGGCTCGGCCCGGCAGGACGAGAAAGAGTGCCTCAAGTACCA
GGTGCCCCTGCCCGACAGCATGAAGCTGGAGTCGTCCCACTCCCGTGGCAGCATGACCGCCCTGGGTGGA
GCCTCCTCGTCGACCCACCACCCCATCACCACCTACCCGCCCTACGTGCCCGAGTACAGCTCCGGACTCT
TCCCCCCCAGCAGCCTGCTGGGCGGCTCCCCCACCGGCTTCGGATGCAAGTCCAGGCCCAAGGCCCGGTC
CAGCACAGAAGGCAGGGAGTGTGTGAACTGTGGGGCAACCTCGACCCCACTGTGGCGGCGAGATGGCACG
GGACACTACCTGTGCAACGCCTGCGGGCTCTATCACAAAATGAACGGACAGAACCGGCCCCTCATTAAGC
CCAAGCGAAGGCTGTCTGCAGCCAGGAGAGCAGGGACGTCCTGTGCGAACTGTCAGACCACCACAACCAC
ACTCTGGAGGAGGAATGCCAATGGGGACCCTGTCTGCAATGCCTGTGGGCTCTACTACAAGCTTCACAAT
ATTAACAGACCCCTGACTATGAAGAAGGAAGGCATCCAGACCAGAAACCGAAAAATGTCTAGCAAATCCA
AAAAGTGCAAAAAAGTGCATGACTCACTGGAGGACTTCCCCAAGAACAGCTCGTTTAACCCGGCCGCCCT
CTCCAGACACATGTCCTCCCTGAGCCACATCTCCGCCCTTCAGCCACTCCAGCCACATGCTGACCACGCC
CACGCCGATGCACCCGCCATCCAGCCTGTCCTTTGGACCACACCACCCCTCCAGCATGGTCACCGCCATG
GGTTAG
